Addgene plasmid #223309: pAAV_hU6p_shRNA-mErbb4-#1_mSyn1p_EGFP
Purpose: shRNA for mouse Erbb4
Depositing lab: Michael Wehr. Depositing organization: Systasy Bioscience GmbH. Publication: Polypharmacological profiling across protein target families and cellular pathways using the multiplexed cell-based assay platform safetyProfiler reveals efficacy, potency and side effects of drugs. Popovic L, Brankatschk B, Palladino G, Rossner MJ, Wehr MC. Biomed Pharmacother. 2024 Nov;180:117523. doi: 10.1016/j.biopha.2024.117523. Epub 2024 Oct 14. PubMed 39405910.
Backbone
  Vector backbone: pAAV
  Vector type: Mammalian Expression, AAV
Growth in bacteria
  Bacterial resistance: Ampicillin, 100 μg/mL
  Growth temperature: 37°C
  Growth strain: NEB Stable
  Copy number: High Copy
Gene/Insert
  Gene/Insert name: shErbb4
  gRNA/shRNA sequence: CTGGAGAATTTACGCATTATT
  Species: M. musculus (mouse)
  Entrez Gene: Erbb4 (a.k.a. Her4, c-erbB-4)
  Tag / fusion protein: EGFP (C terminal on backbone)
  Cloning method: Restriction Enzyme; 5′ cloning site XhoI (unknown if destroyed); 3′ cloning site SpeI (unknown if destroyed)
Terms and licenses: Academic/Nonprofit Terms; Industry Terms: Not Available to Industry
How to cite: pAAV_hU6p_shRNA-mErbb4-#1_mSyn1p_EGFP was a gift from Michael Wehr (Addgene plasmid # 223309 ; http://n2t.net/addgene:223309 ; RRID:Addgene_223309)
