[The description below was written by a language model from this plasmid's Addgene catalogue record and pLannotate feature annotations shown in this document.]
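Description:
pAAV_hU6p_shRNA-mErbb4-#1_mSyn1p_EGFP is an adeno-associated virus transfer plasmid of about 6 kb built on a pAAV backbone for knockdown of mouse Erbb4 (also known as Her4). It is propagated in E. coli as a high-copy plasmid through a ColE1/pUC-type origin and is selected with ampicillin via the β-lactamase gene and its native promoter. The recorded growth strain is a recombination-deficient host, which is the usual choice for keeping the AAV2 inverted terminal repeats intact. The backbone outside the ITRs also contains an SV40 promoter, an SP6 promoter and short remnants of lacI, rop, bom and the tetracycline resistance gene. These appear to be vestigial pBR322-type sequences with no functional role.

Between the AAV2 ITRs, which direct replication and packaging of the cassette into AAV particles, the plasmid carries two independent expression units. The human U6 promoter, transcribed by RNA polymerase III, drives a short hairpin RNA against mouse Erbb4; the hairpin was inserted by restriction cloning between XhoI and SpeI sites. Downstream lies an EGFP coding sequence followed by a WPRE, which enhances transcript stability and expression, and a bovine growth hormone polyadenylation signal. The construct name indicates that EGFP is driven by a mouse synapsin-1 promoter, which would restrict the reporter to neurons. The automated annotation did not label this element, but an unannotated gap between the U6 cassette and EGFP is consistent with it. Although the catalogue lists EGFP as a tag, it acts as a separate fluorescent marker of transduced cells, not as a fusion partner. The "#1" suggests it is one of several Erbb4 hairpins, and the plasmid suits Erbb4 silencing by transfection or AAV delivery.
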