Features (pLannotate 1.2.2; 18 found; start..end, strand, type, name):
      2..133     -  repeat_region  AAV2 ITR (fragment): inverted terminal repeat of adeno-associated virus serotype 2 inverted
    207..447     +  promoter       U6 promoter: RNA polymerase III promoter for human U6 snRNA
   1061..1780    +  CDS            EGFP: the original enhanced GFP (Yang et al., 1996) mammalian codon-optimized
   1784..1808    +  misc_feature   MCS (fragment): pBluescript multiple cloning site
   1808..2396    +  misc_feature   WPRE: woodchuck hepatitis virus posttranscriptional regulatory element
   2429..2653    +  polyA_signal   bGH poly(A) signal: bovine growth hormone polyadenylation signal
   2657..2678    +  promoter       SV40 promoter (fragment): SV40 enhancer and early promoter
   2739..2830    +  repeat_region  AAV2 ITR (fragment): inverted terminal repeat of adeno-associated virus serotype 2 inverted
   2830..2859    -  repeat_region  AAV2 ITR (fragment): inverted terminal repeat of adeno-associated virus serotype 2 inverted
   2863..3192    -  promoter       SV40 promoter: SV40 enhancer and early promoter
   3199..3255    -  CDS            lacI (fragment): lac repressor; lacI; The lac repressor binds to the lac operator to inhibit transcription in E. coli. This inhibition can be relieved by adding lactose or isopropyl-β-D-thiogalactopyranoside (IPTG).
   3438..4026    -  rep_origin     ori: high-copy-number ColE1/pMB1/pBR322/pUC origin of replication
   4197..5057    -  CDS            AmpR: β-lactamase; bla; confers resistance to ampicillin, carbenicillin, and related antibiotics
   5058..5162    -  promoter       AmpR promoter: bla
   5257..5292    +  CDS            rop (fragment): Rop protein, which maintains plasmids at low copy number; rop
   5394..5442    +  misc_feature   bom (fragment): basis of mobility region from pBR322
   5443..5722    -  CDS            TcR (fragment): tetracycline efflux protein; tet; confers resistance to tetracycline
   5950..5968    +  promoter       SP6 promoter: promoter for bacteriophage SP6 RNA polymerase
>Addgene plasmid #223309 | pAAV_hU6p_shRNA-mErbb4-#1_mSyn1p_EGFP | addgene full sequence | sequence record 449398 | Addgene NGS Result
TAGCTGCGCGCTCGCTCGCTCACTGAGGCCGCCCGGGCAAAGCCCGGGCGTCGGGCGACCTTTGGTCGCC
CGGCCTCAGTGAGCGAGCGAGCGCGCAGAGAGGGAGTGGCCAACTCCATCACTAGGGGTTCCTTGTAGTT
AATGATTAACCCGCCATGCTACTTATCTACGTAGCCATGCTCTAGGTACCGGCCGCCCCCTTCACCGAGG
GCCTATTTCCCATGATTCCTTCATATTTGCATATACGATACAAGGCTGTTAGAGAGATAATTGGAATTAA
TTTGACTGTAAACACAAAGATATTAGTACAAAATACGTGACGTAGAAAGTAATAATTTCTTGGGTAGTTT
GCAGTTTTAAAATTATGTTTTAAAATGGACTATCATATGCTTACCGTAACTTGAAAGTATTTCGATTTCT
TGGCTTTATATATCTTGTGGAAAGGACGAAACACCGTGTCGCTTCGGCAGCACATATACTAGCTCGAGCT
GGAGAATTTACGCATTATTTTCAAGAGAAATAATGCGTAAATTCTCCAGTTTTTTACTAGTCGACAGAGT
TGTTATAGGAGATGTCTCCCCGGGAACACTGCAGGAAGGAGAATTTCTACATTTATGTTCCCCTCTGAGT
GTGCTTCTATCCCCAAAATGCCTTCAAAGGTGAAAATCAACACTGGAAACCCAAGTATCTGGGAAGGGCA
AGAGTGTGTAAGTGCAAGTTAGCCTAAGGAATAGGAAGAGGTTGGTAAACAGGGTAGGATCGTGGGAGGG
AGTTTCGTTACTACAGGTCCGGACCCTCAGGACAAGAACCCCACCCCCACTCCCCAAATTGCGCATCCCC
CGCCCCCATCAGAGGGGGAGGGGAAGAGGTTGCGGCGCGGCGCATGCGCACTGTCGGATTCAGCACCGCG
GTCAGAGCCTTCGCCTCCGCTGCCGGCGCGCACCACCACCTCCCCAGCACCAAAGGCTGACTGACGTCAC
TCACTAGCCCTCCCCAAACTCCCCTTCCTCGCCGCCTTGGTCGCGTCCATGCTGTCGTGAGTCCAGTCGG
AGACGCCACCATGGTGAGCAAGGGCGAGGAGCTGTTCACCGGGGTGGTGCCCATCCTGGTCGAGCTGGAC
GGCGACGTAAACGGCCACAAGTTCAGCGTGTCCGGCGAGGGCGAGGGCGATGCCACCTACGGCAAGCTGA
CCCTGAAGTTCATCTGCACCACCGGCAAGCTGCCCGTGCCCTGGCCCACCCTCGTGACCACCCTGACCTA
CGGCGTGCAGTGCTTCAGCCGCTACCCCGACCACATGAAGCAGCACGACTTCTTCAAGTCCGCCATGCCC
GAAGGCTACGTCCAGGAGCGCACCATCTTCTTCAAGGACGACGGCAACTACAAGACCCGCGCCGAGGTGA
AGTTCGAGGGCGACACCCTGGTGAACCGCATCGAGCTGAAGGGCATCGACTTCAAGGAGGACGGCAACAT
CCTGGGGCACAAGCTGGAGTACAACTACAACAGCCACAACGTCTATATCATGGCCGACAAGCAGAAGAAC
GGCATCAAGGTGAACTTCAAGATCCGCCACAACATCGAGGACGGCAGCGTGCAGCTCGCCGACCACTACC
AGCAGAACACCCCCATCGGCGACGGCCCCGTGCTGCTGCCCGACAACCACTACCTGAGCACCCAGTCCGC
CCTGAGCAAAGACCCCAACGAGAAGCGCGATCACATGGTCCTGCTGGAGTTCGTGACCGCCGCCGGGATC
ACTCTCGGCATGGACGAGCTGTACAAGTAATTCGAATTCGATATCAAGCTTATCGATAATCAACCTCTGG
ATTACAAAATTTGTGAAAGATTGACTGGTATTCTTAACTATGTTGCTCCTTTTACGCTATGTGGATACGC
TGCTTTAATGCCTTTGTATCATGCTATTGCTTCCCGTATGGCTTTCATTTTCTCCTCCTTGTATAAATCC
TGGTTGCTGTCTCTTTATGAGGAGTTGTGGCCCGTTGTCAGGCAACGTGGCGTGGTGTGCACTGTGTTTG
CTGACGCAACCCCCACTGGTTGGGGCATTGCCACCACCTGTCAGCTCCTTTCCGGGACTTTCGCTTTCCC
CCTCCCTATTGCCACGGCGGAACTCATCGCCGCCTGCCTTGCCCGCTGCTGGACAGGGGCTCGGCTGTTG
GGCACTGACAATTCCGTGGTGTTGTCGGGGAAATCATCGTCCTTTCCTTGGCTGCTCGCCTGTGTTGCCA
CCTGGATTCTGCGCGGGACGTCCTTCTGCTACGTCCCTTCGGCCCTCAATCCAGCGGACCTTCCTTCCCG
CGGCCTGCTGCCGGCTCTGCGGCCTCTTCCGCGTCTTCGCCTTCGCCCTCAGACGAGTCGGATCTCCCTT
TGGGCCGCCTCCCCGCATCGATACCGTCGACTCGCTGATCAGCCTCGACTGTGCCTTCTAGTTGCCAGCC
ATCTGTTGTTTGCCCCTCCCCCGTGCCTTCCTTGACCCTGGAAGGTGCCACTCCCACTGTCCTTTCCTAA
TAAAATGAGGAAATTGCATCGCATTGTCTGAGTAGGTGTCATTCTATTCTGGGGGGTGGGGTGGGGCAGG
ACAGCAAGGGGGAGGATTGGGAAGACAATAGCAGGCATGCTGGGGATGCGGTGGGCTCTATGGCTTCTGA
GGCGGAAAGAACCAGCTGGGGCTCGACTAGAGCATGGCTACGTAGATAAGTAGCATGGCGGGTTAATCAT
TAACTACAAGGAACCCCTAGTGATGGAGTTGGCCACTCCCTCTCTGCGCGCTCGCTCGCTCACTGAGGCC
GGGCGACCAAAGGTCGCCCGACGCCCGGGCGGCCTCAGTGAGCGAGCGAGCGCGCAGAGCTTTTTGCAAA
AGCCTAGGCCTCCAAAAAAGCCTCCTCACTACTTCTGGAATAGCTCAGAGGCCGAGGCGGCCTCGGCCTC
TGCATAAATAAAAAAAATTAGTCAGCCATGGGGCGGAGAATGGGCGGAACTGGGCGGAGTTAGGGGCGGG
ATGGGCGGAGTTAGGGGCGGGACTATGGTTGCTGACTAATTGAGATGCATGCTTTGCATACTTCTGCCTG
CTGGGGAGCCTGGGGACTTTCCACACCTGGTTGCTGACTAATTGAGATGCATGCTTTGCATACTTCTGCC
TGCTGGGGAGCCTGGGGACTTTCCACACCCTAACTGACACACATTCCACAGCTGCATTAATGAATCGGCC
AACGCGCGGGGAGAGGCGGTTTGCGTATTGGGCGCTCTTCCGCTTCCTCGCTCACTGACTCGCTGCGCTC
GGTCGTTCGGCTGCGGCGAGCGGTATCAGCTCACTCAAAGGCGGTAATACGGTTATCCACAGAATCAGGG
GATAACGCAGGAAAGAACATGTGAGCAAAAGGCCAGCAAAAGGCCAGGAACCGTAAAAAGGCCGCGTTGC
TGGCGTTTTTCCATAGGCTCCGCCCCCCTGACGAGCATCACAAAAATCGACGCTCAAGTCAGAGGTGGCG
AAACCCGACAGGACTATAAAGATACCAGGCGTTTCCCCCTGGAAGCTCCCTCGTGCGCTCTCCTGTTCCG
ACCCTGCCGCTTACCGGATACCTGTCCGCCTTTCTCCCTTCGGGAAGCGTGGCGCTTTCTCATAGCTCAC
GCTGTAGGTATCTCAGTTCGGTGTAGGTCGTTCGCTCCAAGCTGGGCTGTGTGCACGAACCCCCCGTTCA
GCCCGACCGCTGCGCCTTATCCGGTAACTATCGTCTTGAGTCCAACCCGGTAAGACACGACTTATCGCCA
CTGGCAGCAGCCACTGGTAACAGGATTAGCAGAGCGAGGTATGTAGGCGGTGCTACAGAGTTCTTGAAGT
GGTGGCCTAACTACGGCTACACTAGAAGAACAGTATTTGGTATCTGCGCTCTGCTGAAGCCAGTTACCTT
CGGAAAAAGAGTTGGTAGCTCTTGATCCGGCAAACAAACCACCGCTGGTAGCGGTGGTTTTTTTGTTTGC
AAGCAGCAGATTACGCGCAGAAAAAAAGGATCTCAAGAAGATCCTTTGATCTTTTCTACGGGGTCTGACG
CTCAGTGGAACGAAAACTCACGTTAAGGGATTTTGGTCATGAGATTATCAAAAAGGATCTTCACCTAGAT
CCTTTTAAATTAAAAATGAAGTTTTAAATCAATCTAAAGTATATATGAGTAAACTTGGTCTGACAGTTAC
CAATGCTTAATCAGTGAGGCACCTATCTCAGCGATCTGTCTATTTCGTTCATCCATAGTTGCCTGACTCC
CCGTCGTGTAGATAACTACGATACGGGAGGGCTTACCATCTGGCCCCAGTGCTGCAATGATACCGCGAGA
CCCACGCTCACCGGCTCCAGATTTATCAGCAATAAACCAGCCAGCCGGAAGGGCCGAGCGCAGAAGTGGT
CCTGCAACTTTATCCGCCTCCATCCAGTCTATTAATTGTTGCCGGGAAGCTAGAGTAAGTAGTTCGCCAG
TTAATAGTTTGCGCAACGTTGTTGCCATTGCTACAGGCATCGTGGTGTCACGCTCGTCGTTTGGTATGGC
TTCATTCAGCTCCGGTTCCCAACGATCAAGGCGAGTTACATGATCCCCCATGTTGTGCAAAAAAGCGGTT
AGCTCCTTCGGTCCTCCGATCGTTGTCAGAAGTAAGTTGGCCGCAGTGTTATCACTCATGGTTATGGCAG
CACTGCATAATTCTCTTACTGTCATGCCATCCGTAAGATGCTTTTCTGTGACTGGTGAGTACTCAACCAA
GTCATTCTGAGAATAGTGTATGCGGCGACCGAGTTGCTCTTGCCCGGCGTCAATACGGGATAATACCGCG
CCACATAGCAGAACTTTAAAAGTGCTCATCATTGGAAAACGTTCTTCGGGGCGAAAACTCTCAAGGATCT
TACCGCTGTTGAGATCCAGTTCGATGTAACCCACTCGTGCACCCAACTGATCTTCAGCATCTTTTACTTT
CACCAGCGTTTCTGGGTGAGCAAAAACAGGAAGGCAAAATGCCGCAAAAAAGGGAATAAGGGCGACACGG
AAATGTTGAATACTCATACTCTTCCTTTTTCAATATTATTGAAGCATTTATCAGGGTTATTGTCTCATGA
GCGGATACATATTTGAATGTATTTAGAAAAATAAACAAATAGGGGTTCCGCGCACATTTCCCCGAAAAGT
GCCACCTGACGTCTAAGAAACCATTATTATCATGACATTAACCTATAAAAATAGGCGTATCACGAGGCCC
TTTCGTCTCGCGCGTTTCGGTGATGACGGTGAAAACCTCTGACACATGCAGCTCCCGGAGACGGTCACAG
CTTGTCTGTAAGCGGATGCCGGGAGCAGACAAGCCCGTCAGGGCGCGTCAGCGGGTGTTGGCGGGTGTCG
GGGCTGGCTTAACTATGCGGCATCAGAGCAGATTGTACTGAGAGTGCACCATTCGACGCTCTCCCTTATG
CGACTCCTGCATTAGGAAGCAGCCCAGTAGTAGGTTGAGGCCGTTGAGCACCGCCGCCGCAAGGAATGGT
GCATGCAAGGAGATGGCGCCCAACAGTCCCCCGGCCACGGGGCCTGCCACCATACCCACGCCGAAACAAG
CGCTCATGAGCCCGAAGTGGCGAGCCCGATCTTCCCCATCGGTGATGTCGGCGATATAGGCGCCAGCAAC
CGCACCTGTGGCGCCGGTGATGCCGGCCACGATGCGTCCGGCGTAGAGGATCTGGCTAGCGATGACCCTG
CTGATTGGTTCGCTGACCATTTCCGGGTGCGGGACGGCGTTACCAGAAACTCAGAAGGTTCGTCCAACCA
AACCGACTCTGACGGCAGTTTACGAGAGAGATGATAGGGTCTGCTTCAGTAAGCCAGATGCTACACAATT
AGGCTTGTACATATTGTCGTTAGAACGCGGCTACAATTAATACATAACCTTATGTATCATACACATACGA
TTTAGGTGACACTATAGAATACACGGAATTAATTC
